>Addgene plasmid #207284 | pHCMV_JUNV_GPC | addgene full sequence | sequence record 407425 | Addgene NGS Result
GCGGCCGCTCTAGAGAGCTTGGCCCATTGCATACGTTGTATCCATATCATAATATGTACATTTATATTGG
CTCATGTCCAACATTACCGCCATGTTGACATTGATTATTGACTAGTTATTAATAGTAATCAATTACGGGG
TCATTAGTTCATAGCCCATATATGGAGTTCCGCGTTACATAACTTACGGTAAATGGCCCGCCTGGCTGAC
CGCCCAACGACCCCCGCCCATTGACGTCAATAATGACGTATGTTCCCATAGTAACGCCAATAGGGACTTT
CCATTGACGTCAATGGGTGGAGTATTTACGGTAAACTGCCCACTTGGCAGTACATCAAGTGTATCATATG
CCAAGTACGCCCCCTATTGACGTCAATGACGGTAAATGGCCCGCCTGGCATTATGCCCAGTACATGACCT
TATGGGACTTTCCTACTTGGCAGTACATCTACGTATTAGTCATCGCTATTACCATGGTGATGCGGTTTTG
GCAGTACATCAATGGGCGTGGATAGCGGTTTGACTCACGGGGATTTCCAAGTCTCCACCCCATTGACGTC
AATGGGAGTTTGTTTTGGCACCAAAATCAACGGGACTTTCCAAAATGTCGTAACAACTCCGCCCCATTGA
CGCAAATGGGCGGTAGGCGTGTACGGTGGGAGGTCTATATAAGCAGAGCTCGTTTAGTGAACCGTCAGAT
CGCCTGGACACGCCATCCACGCTGTTTTGACCTCCATAGATGACACCGGGACCGATCCAGCCTCCGGTCG
ACCGATCCTGAGAACTTCAGGGTGAGTTTGGGGACCCTTGATTGTTCTTTCTTTTTCGCTATTGTAAAAT
TCATGTTATATGGAGGGGGCAAAGTTTTCAGGGTGTTGTTTAGAATGGGAAGATGTCCCTTGTATCACCA
TGGACCCTCATGATAATTTTGTTTCTTTCACTTTCTACTCTGTTGACAACCATTGTCTCCTCTTATTTTC
TTTTCATTTTCTGTAACTTTTTCGTTAAACTTTAGCTTGCATTTGTAACGAATTTTTAAATTCACTTTTG
TTTATTTGTCAGATTGTAAGTACTTTCTCTAATCACTTTTTTTTCAAGGCAATCAGGGTATATTATATTG
TACTTCAGCACAGTTTTAGAGAACAATTGTTATAATTAAATGATAAGGTAGAATATTTCTGCATATAAAT
TCTGGCTGGCGTGGAAATATTCTTATTGGTAGAAACAACTACACCCTGGTCATCATCCTGCCTTTCTCTT
TATGGTTACAATGATATACACTGTTTGAGATGAGGATAAAATACTCTGAGTCCAAACCGGGCCCCTCTGC
TAACCATGTTCATGCCTTCTTCTCTTTCCTACAGCTCCTGGGCAACGTGCTGGTTGTTGTGCTGTCTCAT
CATTTTGGCAAAGAATTCGCCACCATGGGACAGTTCATCAGCTTTATGCAAGAGATTCCCACATTTCTGC
AAGAGGCTCTGAATATTGCCCTCGTCGCCGTGTCTCTGATTGCCATCATCAAGGGCATCGTCAATCTGTA
CAAGAGCGGACTGTTTCAGTTCTTTGTGTTTCTGGCCCTCGCCGGAAGAAGCTGTACCGAGGAAGCCTTC
AAAATCGGACTGCATACCGAGTTCCAGACCGTCAGCTTCTCCATGGTCGGCCTCTTCAGCAACAATCCTC
ACGACCTCCCTCTGCTGTGTACACTGAACAAGAGCCACCTCTACATCAAGGGAGGCAACGCCTCCTTCCA
GATCAGCTTTGACGACATTGCCGTGCTGCTGCCTCAATACGACGTCATCATTCAACACCCCGCCGATATG
AGCTGGTGCTCCAAAAGCGACGACCAGATTTGGCTCTCCCAGTGGTTCATGAACGCTGTCGGCCACGATT
GGCATCTGGATCCCCCTTTTCTGTGCAGAAATAGAACCAAGACCGAGGGCTTCATCTTCCAAGTGAACAC
CAGCAAGACCGGCGTGAACGAAAACTATGCCAAGAAGTTCAAGACCGGAATGCACCATCTGTACAGAGAA
TACCCCGACAGCTGCCCCAATGGCAAGCTGTGTCTGATGAAGGCTCAGCCCACCAGCTGGCCTCTGCAGT
GTCCTCTGGATCACGTGAATACACTGCACTTCCTCACAAGAGGAAAGAACATTCAGCTGCCTAGGAGGTC
TCTGAAGGCCTTTTTCAGCTGGTCTCTGACAGACAGCAGCGGAAAAGACACCCCCGGCGGCTATTGTCTC
GAGGAGTGGATGCTGGTCGCCGCTAAGATGAAATGCTTCGGCAATACCGCCGTGGCCAAATGTAATCTGA
ACCACGACTCCGAGTTCTGTGATATGCTGAGGCTGTTCGACTACAACAAGAACGCTATCAAGACACTGAA
CGACGAGACCAAGAAGCAAGTGAATCTGATGGGCCAAACCATTAACGCTCTGATCAGCGATAATCTGCTC
ATGAAAAATAAGATTAGAGAGCTCATGAGCGTGCCTTATTGCAACTACACCAAATTCTGGTACGTGAACC
ACACACTGAGCGGACAACACTCTCTGCCTAGGTGCTGGCTGATCAAGAACAACTCCTATCTCAATATTAG
CGACTTTAGAAACGACTGGATCCTCGAGAGCGACTTTCTGATCAGCGAGATGCTCAGCAAGGAGTATAGC
GATAGGCAAGGCAAGACACCTCTCACACTGGTGGACATCTGCTTCTGGTCCACCGTGTTCTTCACAGCCA
GCCTCTTTCTGCATCTGGTGGGCATCCCCACACATAGACATATTAGAGGAGAAGCTTGCCCTCTGCCTCA
TAGACTCAACTCTCTGGGAGGATGTAGATGCGGAAAATACCCCAATCTGAAAAAGCCCACCGTGTGGAGA
AGAGGACATTGATGTCTTCCTGGAGCTCCAGTCATTGACTATAACGTCTCAGATCTTTTTCCCTCTGCCA
AAAATTATGGGGACATCATGAAGCCCCTTGAGCATCTGACTTCTGGCTAATAAAGGAAATTTATTTTCAT
TGCAATAGTGTGTTGGAATTTTTTGTGTCTCTCACTCGGAAGGACATATGGGAGGGCAAATCATTTAAAA
CATCAGAATGAGTATTTGGTTTAGAGTTTGGCAACATATGCCCATATGCTGGCTGCCATGAACAAAGGTT
GGCTATAAAGAGGTCATCAGTATATGAAACAGCCCCCTGCTGTCCATTCCTTATTCCATAGAAAAGCCTT
GACTTGAGGTTAGATTTTTTTTATATTTTGTTTTGTGTTATTTTTTTCTTTAACATCCCTAAAATTTTCC
TTACATGTTTTACTAGCCAGATTTTTCCTCCTCTCCTGACTACTCCCAGTCATAGCTGTCCCTCTTCTCT
TATGGAGATCCCTCGACGGATCGGCCGCAATTCGTAATCATGTCATAGCTGTTTCCTGTGTGAAATTGTT
ATCCGCTCACAATTCCACACAACATACGAGCCGGAAGCATAAAGTGTAAAGCCTGGGGTGCCTAATGAGT
GAGCTAACTCACATTAATTGCGTTGCGCTCACTGCCCGCTTTCCAGTCGGGAAACCTGTCGTGCCAGCTG
CATTAATGAATCGGCCAACGCGCGGGGAGAGGCGGTTTGCGTATTGGGCGCTCTTCCGCTTCCTCGCTCA
CTGACTCGCTGCGCTCGGTCGTTCGGCTGCGGCGAGCGGTATCAGCTCACTCAAAGGCGGTAATACGGTT
ATCCACAGAATCAGGGGATAACGCAGGAAAGAACATGTGAGCAAAAGGCCAGCAAAAGGCCAGGAACCGT
AAAAAGGCCGCGTTGCTGGCGTTTTTCCATAGGCTCCGCCCCCCTGACGAGCATCACAAAAATCGACGCT
CAAGTCAGAGGTGGCGAAACCCGACAGGACTATAAAGATACCAGGCGTTTCCCCCTGGAAGCTCCCTCGT
GCGCTCTCCTGTTCCGACCCTGCCGCTTACCGGATACCTGTCCGCCTTTCTCCCTTCGGGAAGCGTGGCG
CTTTCTCATAGCTCACGCTGTAGGTATCTCAGTTCGGTGTAGGTCGTTCGCTCCAAGCTGGGCTGTGTGC
ACGAACCCCCCGTTCAGCCCGACCGCTGCGCCTTATCCGGTAACTATCGTCTTGAGTCCAACCCGGTAAG
ACACGACTTATCGCCACTGGCAGCAGCCACTGGTAACAGGATTAGCAGAGCGAGGTATGTAGGCGGTGCT
ACAGAGTTCTTGAAGTGGTGGCCTAACTACGGCTACACTAGAAGAACAGTATTTGGTATCTGCGCTCTGC
TGAAGCCAGTTACCTTCGGAAAAAGAGTTGGTAGCTCTTGATCCGGCAAACAAACCACCGCTGGTAGCGG
TGGTTTTTTTGTTTGCAAGCAGCAGATTACGCGCAGAAAAAAAGGATCTCAAGAAGATCCTTTGATCTTT
TCTACGGGGTCTGACGCTCAGTGGAACGAAAACTCACGTTAAGGGATTTTGGTCATGAGATTATCAAAAA
GGATCTTCACCTAGATCCTTTTAAATTAAAAATGAAGTTTTAAATCAATCTAAAGTATATATGAGTAAAC
TTGGTCTGACAGTTACCAATGCTTAATCAGTGAGGCACCTATCTCAGCGATCTGTCTATTTCGTTCATCC
ATAGTTGCCTGACTCCCCGTCGTGTAGATAACTACGATACGGGAGGGCTTACCATCTGGCCCCAGTGCTG
CAATGATACCGCGAGACCCACGCTCACCGGCACCAGATTTATCAGCAATAAACCAGCCAGCCGGAAGGGC
CGAGCGCAGAAGTGGTCCTGCAACTTTATCCGCCTCCATCCAGTCTATTAATTGTTGCCGGGAAGCTAGA
GTAAGTAGTTCGCCAGTTAATAGTTTGCGCAACGTTGTTGCCATTGCTACAGGCATCGTGGTGTCACGCT
CGTCGTTTGGTATGGCTTCATTCAGCTCCGGTTCCCAACGATCAAGGCGAGTTACATGATCCCCCATGTT
GTGCAAAAAAGCGGTTAGCTCCTTCGGTCCTCCGATCGTTGTCAGAAGTAAGTTGGCCGCAGTGTTATCA
CTCATGGTTATGGCAGCACTGCATAATTCTCTTACTGTCATGCCATCCGTAAGATGCTTTTCTGTGACTG
GTGAGTACTCAACCAAGTCATTCTGAGAATAGTGTATGCGGCGACCGAGTTGCTCTTGCCCGGCGTCAAT
ACGGGATAATACCGCGCCACATAGCAGAACTTTAAAAGTGCTCATCATTGGAAAACGTTCTTCGGGGCGA
AAACTCTCAAGGATCTTACCGCTGTTGAGATCCAGTTCGATGTAACCCACTCGTGCACCCAACTGATCTT
CAGCATCTTTTACTTTCACCAGCGTTTCTGGGTGAGCAAAAACAGGAAGGCAAAATGCCGCAAAAAAGGG
AATAAGGGCGACACGGAAATGTTGAATACTCATACTCTTCCTTTTTCAATATTATTGAAGCATTTATCAG
GGTTATTGTCTCATGAGCGGATACATATTTGAATGTATTTAGAAAAATAAACAAATAGGGGTTCCGCGCA
CATTTCCCCGAAAAGTGCCACCTAAATTGTAAGCGTTAATATTTTGTTAAAATTCGCGTTAAATTTTTGT
TAAATCAGCTCATTTTTTAACCAATAGGCCGAAATCGGCAAAATCCCTTATAAATCAAAAGAATAGACCG
AGATAGGGT
[37 nt withheld, positions 5680-5716]
AAAGAACGTGGACTCCAACGTCAAAGG
[49 nt withheld, positions 5744-5792]
T
[91 nt withheld, positions 5794-5884]
G
[124 nt withheld, positions 5886-6009]
CCCATTCGCCATTCAGGCTGCGCAACTGTTGGGAAGGGCGATCGGTGCGGGCCTCTTCGCTATTACGCCA
GCTGGCGAAAGGGGGATGTGCTGCAAGGCGATTAAGTTGGGTAACGCCAGGGTTTTCCCAGTCACGACGT
TGTAAAACGACGGCCAGTGAGCGCGCGTAATACGACTCACTATAGGGCGAATTGGAGCTCCACCGCGGTG
Features (pLannotate 1.2.2; 16 found; start..end, strand, type, name):
     97..476     +  enhancer       CMV enhancer: human cytomegalovirus immediate early enhancer
    477..680     +  promoter       CMV promoter: human cytomegalovirus (CMV) immediate early promoter
    792..1364    +  intron         β-globin intron: intron from rabbit β-globin gene
   1425..2879    +  CDS            GPC: GLYC_JUNIN - Also known as GP-C. Experimental evidence at protein level: Swiss-Prot protein existence level 1. [Glycoprotein G1]: interacts with the host receptor (By similarity). Mediates virus attachment to host TFRC. This attachment induces virion internalization predominantly through clathrin-mediated endocytosis (PubMed:17287727). From Junin mammarenavirus (JUNV) (Junn mammarenavirus).
   2989..3044    +  polyA_signal   β-globin poly(A) signal: rabbit β-globin polyadenylation signal (Gil and Proudfoot, 1987)
   3426..3442    -  protein_bind   lac operator: The lac repressor binds to the lac operator to inhibit transcription in E. coli. This inhibition can be relieved by adding lactose or isopropyl-β-D-thiogalactopyranoside (IPTG). lac repressor encoded by lacI
   3450..3480    -  promoter       lac promoter: promoter for the E. coli lac operon
   3495..3516    -  protein_bind   CAP binding site: CAP binding activates transcription in the presence of cAMP. E. coli catabolite activator protein
   3529..3621    -  CDS            lacI (fragment): lac repressor; lacI; The lac repressor binds to the lac operator to inhibit transcription in E. coli. This inhibition can be relieved by adding lactose or isopropyl-β-D-thiogalactopyranoside (IPTG).
   3804..4392    -  rep_origin     ori: high-copy-number ColE1/pMB1/pBR322/pUC origin of replication
   4563..5423    -  CDS            AmpR: β-lactamase; bla; confers resistance to ampicillin, carbenicillin, and related antibiotics
   5424..5528    -  promoter       AmpR promoter: bla
   5581..6009    -  rep_origin     f1 ori (sequence partly withheld): f1 bacteriophage origin of replication; arrow indicates direction of (+) strand synthesis
   6014..6169    -  CDS            lacZα (fragment): LacZα fragment of β-galactosidase; lacZ fragment
   6177..6195    +  promoter       T7 promoter: promoter for bacteriophage T7 RNA polymerase
   6204..14      +  misc_feature   MCS (fragment) (across the origin): pBluescript multiple cloning site
