[The description below was written by a language model from this plasmid's Addgene catalogue record and pLannotate feature annotations shown in this document.]
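Description:
pHCMV_JUNV_GPC is a mammalian expression plasmid built on the pHCMV backbone that drives transient expression of the Junin virus (JUNV) glycoprotein precursor, GPC. The sequenced record is about 6.2 kb. It is propagated in E. coli through a high-copy ColE1/pUC-type origin and selected with ampicillin via the β-lactamase gene and its native promoter. The backbone also retains pBluescript-style remnants: an f1 phage origin, lacZα and lacI fragments, the lac promoter/operator with a CAP site, a T7 promoter and part of a multiple cloning site. These have no evident role in the mammalian expression function. The feature table shows no mammalian selection marker and no reporter or epitope tag.

The expression cassette consists of the human cytomegalovirus immediate-early enhancer and promoter, followed by a rabbit β-globin intron, the GPC open reading frame and a rabbit β-globin polyadenylation signal. The intron is a standard element that tends to improve mRNA processing and expression. The GPC coding sequence was synthesised with mammalian codon optimisation and inserted between EcoRI and BglII sites, both of which are preserved. The catalogue lists the insert as 1,437 bp, while the annotated coding feature spans slightly more (about 1,455 bp).

GPC is the arenavirus envelope precursor. According to the annotation, its G1 subunit mediates attachment to the host transferrin receptor and triggers clathrin-mediated endocytosis. The stated purpose is simply mammalian expression of the protein. The associated publication concerns modular envelope design for cell type-specific delivery, which suggests use as an envelope plasmid for pseudotyping particles, although the record does not spell this out.
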