Addgene plasmid #207284: pHCMV_JUNV_GPC
Purpose: Mammalian expression of Junin virus GPC protein
Depositing lab: Feng Zhang. Depositing organization: Broad Institute. Publication: Cell type-specific delivery by modular envelope design. Strebinger D, Frangieh CJ, Friedrich MJ, Faure G, Macrae RK, Zhang F. Nat Commun. 2023 Aug 23;14(1):5141. doi: 10.1038/s41467-023-40788-8. PubMed 37612276.
Backbone
  Vector backbone: pHCMV
  Backbone manufacturer: Clontech
  Backbone size w/o insert (bp): 4764
  Vector type: Mammalian Expression
Growth in bacteria
  Bacterial resistance: Ampicillin, 100 μg/mL
  Growth temperature: 37°C
  Growth strain: NEB Stable
  Copy number: High Copy
Gene/Insert
  Gene/Insert name: JUNV_GPC
  Species: Junin virus
  Insert size (bp): 1437
  Mutation: mammalian codon optimization
  Promoter: CMV promoter
  Cloning method: Restriction Enzyme; 5′ cloning site EcoRI (not destroyed); 3′ cloning site BglII (not destroyed)
Resource information
  A portion of this plasmid was derived from a plasmid made by: synthesis
Terms and licenses: Academic/Nonprofit Terms; Industry Terms: Not Available to Industry
How to cite: pHCMV_JUNV_GPC was a gift from Feng Zhang (Addgene plasmid # 207284 ; http://n2t.net/addgene:207284 ; RRID:Addgene_207284)
